Addgene plasmid #236646: pAAVLINK-EF1alpha-5' POGZ
Purpose: 5' AAVLINK plasmid for POGZ expression
Depositing lab: Zhonghua Lu. Depositing organization: Shenzhen Institute of Advanced Technology (SIAT), Chinese Academy of Sciences. Publication: AAVLINK: A potent DNA-recombination method for large cargo delivery in gene therapy. Lin J, Lin Y, Liu N, Cao W, Zhang J, Wen S, Zhang Y, Liao W, Hong Z, Lin Y, Liu Q, Liu H, Li Q, Chen B, Li M, Luo Z, Yang L, Yang Y, Zheng SH, Wang Y, Chu H, Hu Y, Qin Y, Luo BX, Tian S, Chen Y, Yan T, Yang L, Wang H, Liu T, Jiang Y, Lu Z. Cell. 2026 Feb 5;189(3):969-986.e17. doi: 10.1016/j.cell.2025.12.039. Epub 2026 Jan 27. PubMed 41605211.
Backbone
  Vector backbone: pAAV-hSyn-EGFP
  Backbone manufacturer: Addgene
  Vector type: AAV
Growth in bacteria
  Bacterial resistance: Ampicillin, 100 μg/mL
  Growth temperature: 37°C
  Growth strain: NEB Stable
  Copy number: High Copy
Gene/Insert
  Gene/Insert name: POGZ
  Species: H. sapiens (human)
  Entrez Gene: POGZ (a.k.a. MRD37, WHSUS, ZNF280E, ZNF635, ZNF635m)
  Promoter: EF1alpha
  Tag / fusion protein: HA (N terminal on insert)
  Cloning method: Restriction Enzyme; 5′ cloning site unknown (unknown if destroyed)
Terms and licenses: Academic/Nonprofit Terms; Industry Terms: Not Available to Industry
Depositor comments: The depositor confirms that discrepancies between the depositor's sequence and Addgene's sequences have no functional consequences (Addgene NGS finds a 22 bp deletion in R-ITR) See publication for corresponding AAV Link vectors.
How to cite: pAAVLINK-EF1alpha-5' POGZ was a gift from Zhonghua Lu (Addgene plasmid # 236646 ; http://n2t.net/addgene:236646 ; RRID:Addgene_236646)
