[The description below was written by a language model from this plasmid's Addgene catalogue record and pLannotate feature annotations shown in this document.]
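Description:
pAAVLINK-EF1alpha-5' POGZ is an AAV transfer plasmid built on the pAAV-hSyn-EGFP backbone and serves as the 5' half of a two-vector AAVLINK set for expressing human POGZ, a gene whose coding sequence is too long to fit comfortably with its regulatory elements in a single AAV genome. It is propagated in E. coli as a high-copy plasmid with a ColE1/pUC-type origin and ampicillin resistance (AmpR with its own promoter). An f1 origin and small remnants of pBR322 bom and rop sequences are also annotated in the backbone. The AAV2 inverted terminal repeats that flank the cassette and direct genome replication and packaging are detected only as fragments. The depositor notes a 22 bp deletion in the right ITR in the sequenced clone and reports that it has no functional consequence.

Between the ITRs, an EF-1α core promoter followed by a truncated HTLV-1 5' LTR segment (a composite arrangement commonly used to boost expression) drives an N-terminally HA-tagged partial POGZ open reading frame. The HA tag is listed in the catalogue fields but is not separately annotated. The coding fragment runs directly into a portion of a chimeric β-globin/immunoglobulin intron, consistent with a splice-donor half, followed by a partial match to a lox2272 site. No polyadenylation signal is annotated. This layout suggests that Cre-mediated recombination at the lox site joins this genome to a matching 3' vector, after which splicing removes the junction to restore a full-length transcript. The record does not describe the partner vectors or the recombinase source and refers to the publication for them. The intended use is large-cargo POGZ delivery by co-transduced AAVs.
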