Features (pLannotate 1.2.2; 15 found; start..end, strand, type, name):
     12..39      +  repeat_region  AAV2 ITR (fragment): inverted terminal repeat of adeno-associated virus serotype 2 inverted
     68..95      +  repeat_region  AAV2 ITR (fragment): inverted terminal repeat of adeno-associated virus serotype 2 inverted
    175..386     +  promoter       EF-1α core promoter: core promoter for human elongation factor EF-1α
    399..667     +  LTR            5' LTR (truncated): truncated 5' long terminal repeat (LTR) from human T-cell leukemia virus (HTLV) type 1
    737..3550    +  CDS            POGZ (fragment): POGZ_HUMAN - Also known as KIAA0461, SUHW5, ZNF280E, ZNF635. Experimental evidence at protein level: Swiss-Prot protein existence level 1. Plays a role in mitotic cell cycle progression and is involved in kinetochore assembly and mitotic sister chromatid cohesion. Probably through its association with CBX5 plays a role in mitotic chromosome segregation by regulating aurora kinase B/AURKB activation and AURKB and CBX5 dissociation from chromosome arms. From Homo sapiens (Human).
   3549..3589    +  intron         chimeric intron (fragment): chimera between introns from human β-globin and immunoglobulin heavy chain genes
   3598..3626    +  protein_bind   lox2272 (fragment): Cre-mediated recombination occurs in the 8-bp core sequence (GGATACTT). lox2272 sites are compatible with each other, but incompatible with loxP or loxN sites (Lee and Saito, 1988). Cre recombinase
   3671..3752    +  repeat_region  AAV2 ITR (fragment): inverted terminal repeat of adeno-associated virus serotype 2 inverted
   3794..3845    -  misc_feature   bom (fragment): basis of mobility region from pBR322
   3864..4319    +  rep_origin     f1 ori (sequence partly withheld): f1 bacteriophage origin of replication; arrow indicates direction of (+) strand synthesis
   4320..4369    -  misc_feature   bom (fragment): basis of mobility region from pBR322
   4471..4506    -  CDS            rop (fragment): Rop protein, which maintains plasmids at low copy number; rop
   4601..4705    +  promoter       AmpR promoter: bla
   4706..5566    +  CDS            AmpR: β-lactamase; bla; confers resistance to ampicillin, carbenicillin, and related antibiotics
   5737..6325    +  rep_origin     ori: high-copy-number ColE1/pMB1/pBR322/pUC origin of replication
>Addgene plasmid #236646 | pAAVLINK-EF1alpha-5' POGZ | addgene full sequence | sequence record 479488 | Addgene NGS Result
CCTGCAGGCAGCTGCGCGCTCGCTCGCTCACTGAGGCCGCCCGGGCGTCGGGCGACCTTTGGTCGCCCGG
CCTCAGTGAGCGAGCGAGCGCGCAGAGAGGGAGTGGCCAACTCCATCACTAGGGGTTCCTGCGGCCGCAC
GCGTGGATCTGCGATCGCTCCGGTGCCCGTCAGTGGGCAGAGCGCACATCGCCCACAGTCCCCGAGAAGT
TGGGGGGAGGGGTCGGCAATTGAACGGGTGCCTAGAGAAGGTGGCGCGGGGTAAACTGGGAAAGTGATGT
CGTGTACTGGCTCCGCCTTTTTCCCGAGGGTGGGGGAGAACCGTATATAAGTGCAGTAGTCGCCGTGAAC
GTTCTTTTTCGCAACGGGTTTGCCGCCAGAACACAGCTGAAGCTTCGAGGGGCTCGCATCTCTCCTTCAC
GCGCCCGCCGCCCTACCTGAGGCCGCCATCCACGCCGGTTGAGTCGCGTTCTGCCGCCTCCCGCCTGTGG
TGCCTCCTGAACTGCGTCCGCCGTCTAGGTAAGTTTAAAGCTCAGGTCGAGACCGGGCCTTTGTCCGGCG
CTCCCTTGGAGCCTACCTAGACTCAGCCGGCTCTCCACGCTTTGCCTGACCCTGCTTGCTCAACTCTACG
TCTTTGTTTCGTTTTCTGTTCTGCGCCGTTACAGATCCAAGCTGTGACCGGCGCCTACCGTACGGCCACC
ATGTACCCTTATGACGTACCTGACTATGCTGGATCTGCGGACACCGACCTGTTCATGGAATGTGAGGAGG
AGGAGTTGGAGCCATGGCAGAAAATCAGTGATGTCATTGAGGACTCTGTAGTTGAAGATTATAATTCAGT
GGATAAAACTACCACAGTTTCTGTGAGCCAGCAGCCAGTCTCGGCTCCAGTGCCCATCGCTGCCCATGCT
TCTGTTGCTGGGCACCTCTCTACATCCACCACCGTTAGTAGCAGCGGGGCACAGAACAGCGACAGTACAA
AGAAGACTCTTGTCACACTAATTGCCAACAACAATGCTGGCAATCCTTTGGTCCAGCAAGGTGGACAGCC
ACTCATCCTGACCCAGAATCCAGCCCCAGGTCTGGGCACAATGGTTACTCAACCAGTATTGAGGCCTGTT
CAGGTCATGCAGAATGCCAATCATGTGACTAGTTCCCCTGTGGCCTCACAACCAATATTTATCACTACGC
AGGGATTTCCTGTAAGGAATGTCCGGCCTGTACAAAATGCAATGAATCAGGTTGGGATTGTGCTGAACGT
ACAGCAAGGCCAAACGGTTAGACCAATTACACTAGTTCCAGCCCCAGGTACCCAGTTTGTTAAGCCGACA
GTTGGAGTTCCACAAGTGTTCTCCCAGATGACCCCTGTGAGGCCAGGCTCCACAATGCCTGTGAGGCCCA
CCACCAACACCTTCACCACCGTCATCCCGGCCACTCTTACCATTCGAAGCACCGTCCCACAGTCCCAGTC
CCAGCAGACCAAGTCCACTCCCAGCACTTCTACCACTCCCACTGCCACACAGCCAACCTCACTGGGGCAA
CTAGCTGTTCAGTCTCCAGGCCAGTCAAACCAGACCACGAATCCCAAGCTAGTGAGCATTGCCAGCTTTG
TCACTGTGAAGCGACCTGGTGTTACAGGCGAAAATAGCAATGAAGTGGCCAAATTGGTGAATACCCTTAA
CACCATCCCTTCCCTGGGCCAGAGTCCTGGGCCAGTGGTGGTGTCCAACAACAGCTCTGCTCATGGCTCT
CAAAGAACCAGCGGACCTGAGTCTTCAATGAAAGTGACCTCTTCCATCCCAGTATTTGACCTCCAGGATG
GTGGACGGAAAATATGTCCACGATGTAATGCTCAATTTCGTGTTACTGAAGCTTTGAGAGGTCACATGTG
TTACTGTTGCCCAGAAATGGTTGAATACCAGAAGAAAGGAAAGTCCCTGGATTCAGAACCCAGTGTCCCA
TCAGCAGCAAAGCCCCCATCCCCTGAGAAAACAGCTCCTGTTGCTTCCACACCCTCTTCTACACCTATTC
CTGCTCTGTCACCGCCTACCAAAGTACCAGAACCAAATGAGAACGTGGGCGATGCCGTCCAGACCAAACT
CATTATGCTTGTAGATGACTTCTACTATGGACGGGATGGTGGCAAAGTAGCCCAGCTCACAAATTTCCCT
AAGGTCGCCACATCTTTCCGATGCCCACATTGTACCAAAAGGCTAAAAAACAATATTCGATTCATGAACC
ATATGAAACACCACGTAGAACTCGATCAGCAGAACGGTGAGGTAGATGGTCACACTATCTGCCAGCACTG
TTACCGCCAGTTTTCCACTCCCTTCCAGCTTCAGTGCCACTTGGAAAATGTTCATAGTCCCTATGAATCT
ACTACCAAGTGCAAGATCTGTGAATGGGCGTTTGAAAGTGAGCCACTATTTCTCCAGCATATGAAGGATA
CTCATAAGCCTGGAGAGATGCCTTATGTTTGCCAGGTGTGTCAATATCGCTCCTCACTCTACTCTGAGGT
AGATGTCCATTTTCGGATGATCCATGAGGATACCCGGCATCTGCTCTGCCCTTATTGCCTGAAGGTCTTC
AAAAATGGCAATGCATTCCAACAGCATTACATGAGGCACCAGAAGAGAAATGTTTATCACTGCAACAAAT
GCCAGCTGCAGTTTCTCTTTGCCAAGGACAAAATTGAACACAAGCTTCAACACCATAAAACCTTCCGTAA
ACCCAAGCAGCTGGAGGGCTTGAAACCAGGCACCAAGGTGACAATCCGGGCTTCCCGAGGGCAGCCACGA
ACTGTTCCTGTATCCTCTAATGATACACCTCCCAGCGCCTTGCAGGAGGCAGCACCGCTGACCTCCTCAA
TGGACCCTCTGCCTGTCTTCCTTTATCCCCCTGTCCAGCGCAGCATCCAGAAGAGAGCTGTTAGGAAAAT
GAGTGTCATGGGCCGGCAGACATGCCTGGAGTGCAGCTTCGAGATCCCAGACTTCCCTAATCATTTCCCT
ACTTACGTACACTGCTCTCTGTGTCGCTATAGCACCTGCTGTTCTCGAGCTTATGCCAACCACATGATCA
ACAATCATGTTCCACGGAAGAGCCCCAAGTATTTGGCTTTGTTTAAAAATTCTGTGAGTGGAATCAAGCT
GGCCTGCACTTCATGTACCTTTGTTACCTCTGTGGGCGATGCTATGGCCAAGCATTTGGTATTCAACCCC
TCTCACAGATCCAGCAGCATCCTGCCACGGGGACTCACTTGGATAGCTCACTCAAGGCATGGCCAGACTC
GTGACCGAGTGCATGACCGGAACGTGAAGAATATGTACCCTCCTCCTTCCTTCCCCACTAACAAAGCTGC
CACTGTGAAATCTGCGGGGGCCACCCCAGCTGAGCCTGAAGAGCTACTAACTCCCTTAGCCCCAGCACTC
CCATCACCAGCCTCAACTGCAACCCCACCACCAACCCCCACTCACCCGCAGGCTTTAGCCCTTCCACCGC
TGGCTACAGAGGGAGCCGAATGTCTGAATGTTGATGATCAGGATGAAGGTAAGTATCAAGGTTACAAGAC
AGGTTTAAGGAGACCAATAAGCTATTATTCGTATAGGATACTTTATACGAAGTTATTAAGTTATGGAGAC
CGGTGTGGCACGTGCGGACCGAGCGGCCGCAGGAACCCCTAGTGATGGAGTTGGCCACTCCCTCTCTGCG
CGCTCGCTCGCTCACTGAGGCCGGGCGACCAAAGGTCGCCCGGCCTCAGTGAGCGAGCGAGCGCGCAGCT
GCCTGCAGGGGCGCCTGATGCGGTATTTTCTCCTTACGCATCTGTGCGGTATTTCACACCGCATA
[95 nt withheld, positions 3846-3940]
T
[46 nt withheld, positions 3942-3987]
C
[141 nt withheld, positions 3989-4129]
CCTTTGACGTTGGAGTCCACGTTCTTT
[37 nt withheld, positions 4157-4193]
ACTCTATCTCGGGCTATTCTTTTGATTTATAAGGGATTTTGCCGATTTCGGTCTATTGGTTAAAAAATGA
GCTGATTTAACAAAAATTTAACGCGAATTTTAACAAAATATTAACGTTTACAATTTTATGGTGCACTCTC
AGTACAATCTGCTCTGATGCCGCATAGTTAAGCCAGCCCCGACACCCGCCAACACCCGCTGACGCGCCCT
GACGGGCTTGTCTGCTCCCGGCATCCGCTTACAGACAAGCTGTGACCGTCTCCGGGAGCTGCATGTGTCA
GAGGTTTTCACCGTCATCACCGAAACGCGCGAGACGAAAGGGCCTCGTGATACGCCTATTTTTATAGGTT
AATGTCATGATAATAATGGTTTCTTAGACGTCAGGTGGCACTTTTCGGGGAAATGTGCGCGGAACCCCTA
TTTGTTTATTTTTCTAAATACATTCAAATATGTATCCGCTCATGAGACAATAACCCTGATAAATGCTTCA
ATAATATTGAAAAAGGAAGAGTATGAGTATTCAACATTTCCGTGTCGCCCTTATTCCCTTTTTTGCGGCA
TTTTGCCTTCCTGTTTTTGCTCACCCAGAAACGCTGGTGAAAGTAAAAGATGCTGAAGATCAGTTGGGTG
CACGAGTGGGTTACATCGAACTGGATCTCAACAGCGGTAAGATCCTTGAGAGTTTTCGCCCCGAAGAACG
TTTTCCAATGATGAGCACTTTTAAAGTTCTGCTATGTGGCGCGGTATTATCCCGTATTGACGCCGGGCAA
GAGCAACTCGGTCGCCGCATACACTATTCTCAGAATGACTTGGTTGAGTACTCACCAGTCACAGAAAAGC
ATCTTACGGATGGCATGACAGTAAGAGAATTATGCAGTGCTGCCATAACCATGAGTGATAACACTGCGGC
CAACTTACTTCTGACAACGATCGGAGGACCGAAGGAGCTAACCGCTTTTTTGCACAACATGGGGGATCAT
GTAACTCGCCTTGATCGTTGGGAACCGGAGCTGAATGAAGCCATACCAAACGACGAGCGTGACACCACGA
TGCCTGTAGCAATGGCAACAACGTTGCGCAAACTATTAACTGGCGAACTACTTACTCTAGCTTCCCGGCA
ACAATTAATAGACTGGATGGAGGCGGATAAAGTTGCAGGACCACTTCTGCGCTCGGCCCTTCCGGCTGGC
TGGTTTATTGCTGATAAATCTGGAGCCGGTGAGCGTGGGTCTCGCGGTATCATTGCAGCACTGGGGCCAG
ATGGTAAGCCCTCCCGTATCGTAGTTATCTACACGACGGGGAGTCAGGCAACTATGGATGAACGAAATAG
ACAGATCGCTGAGATAGGTGCCTCACTGATTAAGCATTGGTAACTGTCAGACCAAGTTTACTCATATATA
CTTTAGATTGATTTAAAACTTCATTTTTAATTTAAAAGGATCTAGGTGAAGATCCTTTTTGATAATCTCA
TGACCAAAATCCCTTAACGTGAGTTTTCGTTCCACTGAGCGTCAGACCCCGTAGAAAAGATCAAAGGATC
TTCTTGAGATCCTTTTTTTCTGCGCGTAATCTGCTGCTTGCAAACAAAAAAACCACCGCTACCAGCGGTG
GTTTGTTTGCCGGATCAAGAGCTACCAACTCTTTTTCCGAAGGTAACTGGCTTCAGCAGAGCGCAGATAC
CAAATACTGTTCTTCTAGTGTAGCCGTAGTTAGGCCACCACTTCAAGAACTCTGTAGCACCGCCTACATA
CCTCGCTCTGCTAATCCTGTTACCAGTGGCTGCTGCCAGTGGCGATAAGTCGTGTCTTACCGGGTTGGAC
TCAAGACGATAGTTACCGGATAAGGCGCAGCGGTCGGGCTGAACGGGGGGTTCGTGCACACAGCCCAGCT
TGGAGCGAACGACCTACACCGAACTGAGATACCTACAGCGTGAGCTATGAGAAAGCGCCACGCTTCCCGA
AGGGAGAAAGGCGGACAGGTATCCGGTAAGCGGCAGGGTCGGAACAGGAGAGCGCACGAGGGAGCTTCCA
GGGGGAAACGCCTGGTATCTTTATAGTCCTGTCGGGTTTCGCCACCTCTGACTTGAGCGTCGATTTTTGT
GATGCTCGTCAGGGGGGCGGAGCCTATGGAAAAACGCCAGCAACGCGGCCTTTTTACGGTTCCTGGCCTT
TTGCTGGCCTTTTGCTCACATGT
